>Addgene plasmid #161115 | pDONR221-SLCO2A1_STOP | addgene full sequence | sequence record 435716 | Addgene NGS Result
CTTTCCTGCGTTATCCCCTGATTCTGTGGATAACCGTATTACCGCCTTTGAGTGAGCTGATACCGCTCGC
CGCAGCCGAACGACCGAGCGCAGCGAGTCAGTGAGCGAGGAAGCGGAAGAGCGCCCAATACGCAAACCGC
CTCTCCCCGCGCGTTGGCCGATTCATTAATGCAGCTGGCACGACAGGTTTCCCGACTGGAAAGCGGGCAG
TGAGCGCAACGCAATTAATACGCGTACCGCTAGCCAGGAAGAGTTTGTAGAAACGCAAAAAGGCCATCCG
TCAGGATGGCCTTCTGCTTAGTTTGATGCCTGGCAGTTTATGGCGGGCGTCCTGCCCGCCACCCTCCGGG
CCGTTGCTTCACAACGTTCAAATCCGCTCCCGGCGGATTTGTCCTACTCAGGAGAGCGTTCACCGACAAA
CAACAGATAAAACGAAAGGCCCAGTCTTCCGACTGAGCCTTTCGTTTTATTTGATGCCTGGCAGTTCCCT
ACTCTCGCGTTAACGCTAGCATGGATGTTTTCCCAGTCACGACGTTGTAAAACGACGGCCAGTCTTAAGC
TCGGGCCCCAAATAATGATTTTATTTTGACTGATAGTGACCTGTTCGTTGCAACACATTGATGAGCAATG
CTTTTTTATAATGCCAACTTTGTACAAAAAAGCAGGCTCCACC
[1929 nt withheld, positions 674-2602]
TAAGACCCAGCTTTCTTGTACAAAGTTGGCATTATAAGAAAGCATTGCTTATCAATTTGTTGCAACGAAC
AGGTCACTATCAGTCAAAATAAAATCATTATTTGCCATCCAGCTGATATCCCCTATAGTGAGTCGTATTA
CATGGTCATAGCTGTTTCCTGGCAGCTCTGGCCCGTGTCTCAAAATCTCTGATGTTACATTGCACAAGAT
AAAAATATATCATCATGAACAATAAAACTGTCTGCTTACATAAACAGTAATACAAGGGGTGTTATGAGCC
ATATTCAACGGGAAACGTCGAGGCCGCGATTAAATTCCAACATGGATGCTGATTTATATGGGTATAAATG
GGCTCGCGATAATGTCGGGCAATCAGGTGCGACAATCTATCGCTTGTATGGGAAGCCCGATGCGCCAGAG
TTGTTTCTGAAACATGGCAAAGGTAGCGTTGCCAATGATGTTACAGATGAGATGGTCAGACTAAACTGGC
TGACGGAATTTATGCCTCTTCCGACCATCAAGCATTTTATCCGTACTCCTGATGATGCATGGTTACTCAC
CACTGCGATCCCCGGAAAAACAGCATTCCAGGTATTAGAAGAATATCCTGATTCAGGTGAAAATATTGTT
GATGCGCTGGCAGTGTTCCTGCGCCGGTTGCATTCGATTCCTGTTTGTAATTGTCCTTTTAACAGCGATC
GCGTATTTCGTCTCGCTCAGGCGCAATCACGAATGAATAACGGTTTGGTTGATGCGAGTGATTTTGATGA
CGAGCGTAATGGCTGGCCTGTTGAACAAGTCTGGAAAGAAATGCATAAACTTTTGCCATTCTCACCGGAT
TCAGTCGTCACTCATGGTGATTTCTCACTTGATAACCTTATTTTTGACGAGGGGAAATTAATAGGTTGTA
TTGATGTTGGACGAGTCGGAATCGCAGACCGATACCAGGATCTTGCCATCCTATGGAACTGCCTCGGTGA
GTTTTCTCCTTCATTACAGAAACGGCTTTTTCAAAAATATGGTATTGATAATCCTGATATGAATAAATTG
CAGTTTCATTTGATGCTCGATGAGTTTTTCTAATCAGAATTGGTTAATTGGTTGTAACACTGGCAGAGCA
TTACGCTGACTTGACGGGACGGCGCAAGCTCATGACCAAAATCCCTTAACGTGAGTTACGCGTCGTTCCA
CTGAGCGTCAGACCCCGTAGAAAAGATCAAAGGATCTTCTTGAGATCCTTTTTTTCTGCGCGTAATCTGC
TGCTTGCAAACAAAAAAACCACCGCTACCAGCGGTGGTTTGTTTGCCGGATCAAGAGCTACCAACTCTTT
TTCCGAAGGTAACTGGCTTCAGCAGAGCGCAGATACCAAATACTGTTCTTCTAGTGTAGCCGTAGTTAGG
CCACCACTTCAAGAACTCTGTAGCACCGCCTACATACCTCGCTCTGCTAATCCTGTTACCAGTGGCTGCT
GCCAGTGGCGATAAGTCGTGTCTTACCGGGTTGGACTCAAGACGATAGTTACCGGATAAGGCGCAGCGGT
CGGGCTGAACGGGGGGTTCGTGCACACAGCCCAGCTTGGAGCGAACGACCTACACCGAACTGAGATACCT
ACAGCGTGAGCTATGAGAAAGCGCCACGCTTCCCGAAGGGAGAAAGGCGGACAGGTATCCGGTAAGCGGC
AGGGTCGGAACAGGAGAGCGCACGAGGGAGCTTCCAGGGGGAAACGCCTGGTATCTTTATAGTCCTGTCG
GGTTTCGCCACCTCTGACTTGAGCGTCGATTTTTGTGATGCTCGTCAGGGGGGCGGAGCCTATGGAAAAA
CGCCAGCAACGCGGCCTTTTTACGGTTCCTGGCCTTTTGCTGGCCTTTTGCTCACATGTT
Features (pLannotate 1.2.2; 10 found; start..end, strand, type, name):
    121..213     +  CDS            lacI (fragment): lac repressor; lacI; The lac repressor binds to the lac operator to inhibit transcription in E. coli. This inhibition can be relieved by adding lactose or isopropyl-β-D-thiogalactopyranoside (IPTG).
    268..295     -  terminator     rrnB T2 terminator: transcription terminator T2 from the E. coli rrnB gene
    427..470     +  terminator     rrnB T1 terminator: Escherichia coli rrnB; transcription terminator T1 from the E. coli rrnB gene
    517..553     -  CDS            lacZα (fragment): LacZα fragment of β-galactosidase; lacZ fragment
    569..668     +  protein_bind   attL1: mutant version of attL; recombination site for the Gateway® LR reaction LR Clonase™
    674..2602    +  CDS            SLCO2A1 (sequence withheld): SO2A1_HUMAN - Also known as OATP2A1, SLC21A2. Experimental evidence at protein level: Swiss-Prot protein existence level 1. Transports PGD2, as well as PGE1, PGE2 and PGF2A. Mediates the clearance of prostaglandins from the circulation through uptake across cell membrane which allows cytoplasmic oxidation and prostaglandin signal termination (PubMed:8787677). May mediate the release of newly synthesized prostaglandins from cells and the transepithelial transport of prostaglandins (Probable). From Homo sapiens (Human).
   2607..2706    -  protein_bind   attL2: mutant version of attL; recombination site for the Gateway® LR reaction LR Clonase™
   2724..2742    -  promoter       T7 promoter: promoter for bacteriophage T7 RNA polymerase
   2876..3685    +  CDS            KanR: aminoglycoside phosphotransferase; aph(3')-Ia; confers resistance to kanamycin in bacteria or G418 (Geneticin®) in eukaryotes
   3832..4420    +  rep_origin     ori: high-copy-number ColE1/pMB1/pBR322/pUC origin of replication
