>Addgene plasmid #161115 | pDONR221-SLCO2A1_STOP | analyzer sequence | sequence record 312164
CTTTCCTGCGTTATCCCCTGATTCTGTGGATAACCGTATTACCGCCTTTGAGTGAGCTGATACCGCTCGC
CGCAGCCGAACGACCGAGCGCAGCGAGTCAGTGAGCGAGGAAGCGGAAGAGCGCCCAATACGCAAACCGC
CTCTCCCCGCGCGTTGGCCGATTCATTAATGCAGCTGGCACGACAGGTTTCCCGACTGGAAAGCGGGCAG
TGAGCGCAACGCAATTAATACGCGTACCGCTAGCCAGGAAGAGTTTGTAGAAACGCAAAAAGGCCATCCG
TCAGGATGGCCTTCTGCTTAGTTTGATGCCTGGCAGTTTATGGCGGGCGTCCTGCCCGCCACCCTCCGGG
CCGTTGCTTCACAACGTTCAAATCCGCTCCCGGCGGATTTGTCCTACTCAGGAGAGCGTTCACCGACAAA
CAACAGATAAAACGAAAGGCCCAGTCTTCCGACTGAGCCTTTCGTTTTATTTGATGCCTGGCAGTTCCCT
ACTCTCGCGTTAACGCTAGCATGGATGTTTTCCCAGTCACGACGTTGTAAAACGACGGCCAGTCTTAAGC
TCGGGCCCCAAATAATGATTTTATTTTGACTGATAGTGACCTGTTCGTTGCAACACATTGATGAGCAATG
CTTTTTTATAATGCCAACTTTGTACAAAAAAGCAGGCTCCACC
[1929 nt withheld, positions 674-2602]
TAAGACCCAGCTTTCTTGTACAAAGTTGGCATTATAAGAAAGCATTGCTTATCAATTTGTTGCAACGAAC
AGGTCACTATCAGTCAAAATAAAATCATTATTTGCCATCCAGCTGATATCCCCTATAGTGAGTCGTATTA
CATGGTCATAGCTGTTTCCTGGCAGCTCTGGCCCGTGTCTCAAAATCTCTGATGTTACATTGCACAAGAT
AAAATAATATCATCATGAACAATAAAACTGTCTGCTTACATAAACAGTAATACAAGGGGTGTTATGAGCC
ATATTCAACGGGAAACGTCGAGGCCGCGATTAAATTCCAACATGGATGCTGATTTATATGGGTATAAATG
GGCTCGCGATAATGTCGGGCAATCAGGTGCGACAATCTATCGCTTGTATGGGAAGCCCGATGCGCCAGAG
TTGTTTCTGAAACATGGCAAAGGTAGCGTTGCCAATGATGTTACAGATGAGATGGTCAGACTAAACTGGC
TGACGGAATTTATGCCTCTTCCGACCATCAAGCATTTTATCCGTACTCCTGATGATGCATGGTTACTCAC
CACTGCGATCCCCGGAAAAACAGCATTCCAGGTATTAGAAGAATATCCTGATTCAGGTGAAAATATTGTT
GATGCGCTGGCAGTGTTCCTGCGCCGGTTGCATTCGATTCCTGTTTGTAATTGTCCTTTTAACAGCGATC
GCGTATTTCGTCTCGCTCAGGCGCAATCACGAATGAATAACGGTTTGGTTGATGCGAGTGATTTTGATGA
CGAGCGTAATGGCTGGCCTGTTGAACAAGTCTGGAAAGAAATGCATAAACTTTTGCCATTCTCACCGGAT
TCAGTCGTCACTCATGGTGATTTCTCACTTGATAACCTTATTTTTGACGAGGGGAAATTAATAGGTTGTA
TTGATGTTGGACGAGTCGGAATCGCAGACCGATACCAGGATCTTGCCATCCTATGGAACTGCCTCGGTGA
GTTTTCTCCTTCATTACAGAAACGGCTTTTTCAAAAATATGGTATTGATAATCCTGATATGAATAAATTG
CAGTTTCATTTGATGCTCGATGAGTTTTTCTAATCAGAATTGGTTAATTGGTTGTAACACTGGCAGAGCA
TTACGCTGACTTGACGGGACGGCGCAAGCTCATGACCAAAATCCCTTAACGTGAGTTACGCGTCGTTCCA
CTGAGCGTCAGACCCCGTAGAAAAGATCAAAGGATCTTCTTGAGATCCTTTTTTTCTGCGCGTAATCTGC
TGCTTGCAAACAAAAAAACCACCGCTACCAGCGGTGGTTTGTTTGCCGGATCAAGAGCTACCAACTCTTT
TTCCGAAGGTAACTGGCTTCAGCAGAGCGCAGATACCAAATACTGTTCTTCTAGTGTAGCCGTAGTTAGG
CCACCACTTCAAGAACTCTGTAGCACCGCCTACATACCTCGCTCTGCTAATCCTGTTACCAGTGGCTGCT
GCCAGTGGCGATAAGTCGTGTCTTACCGGGTTGGACTCAAGACGATAGTTACCGGATAAGGCGCAGCGGT
CGGGCTGAACGGGGGGTTCGTGCACACAGCCCAGCTTGGAGCGAACGACCTACACCGAACTGAGATACCT
ACAGCGTGAGCTATGAGAAAGCGCCACGCTTCCCGAAGGGAGAAAGGCGGACAGGTATCCGGTAAGCGGC
AGGGTCGGAACAGGAGAGCGCACGAGGGAGCTTCCAGGGGGAAACGCCTGGTATCTTTATAGTCCTGTCG
GGTTTCGCCACCTCTGACTTGAGCGTCGATTTTTGTGATGCTCGTCAGGGGGGCGGAGCCTATGGAAAAA
CGCCAGCAACGCGGCCTTTTTACGGTTCCTGGCCTTTTGCTGGCCTTTTGCTCACATGTT
Features (pLannotate 1.2.2; 10 found; start..end, strand, type, name):
    121..213     +  CDS            lacI (fragment): lac repressor; lacI; The lac repressor binds to the lac operator to inhibit transcription in E. coli. This inhibition can be relieved by adding lactose or isopropyl-β-D-thiogalactopyranoside (IPTG).
    268..295     -  terminator     rrnB T2 terminator: transcription terminator T2 from the E. coli rrnB gene
    427..470     +  terminator     rrnB T1 terminator: Escherichia coli rrnB; transcription terminator T1 from the E. coli rrnB gene
    517..553     -  CDS            lacZα (fragment): LacZα fragment of β-galactosidase; lacZ fragment
    569..668     +  protein_bind   attL1: mutant version of attL; recombination site for the Gateway® LR reaction LR Clonase™
    674..2602    +  CDS            SLCO2A1 (sequence withheld): SO2A1_HUMAN - Also known as OATP2A1, SLC21A2. Experimental evidence at protein level: Swiss-Prot protein existence level 1. Transports PGD2, as well as PGE1, PGE2 and PGF2A. Mediates the clearance of prostaglandins from the circulation through uptake across cell membrane which allows cytoplasmic oxidation and prostaglandin signal termination (PubMed:8787677). May mediate the release of newly synthesized prostaglandins from cells and the transepithelial transport of prostaglandins (Probable). From Homo sapiens (Human).
   2607..2706    -  protein_bind   attL2: mutant version of attL; recombination site for the Gateway® LR reaction LR Clonase™
   2724..2742    -  promoter       T7 promoter: promoter for bacteriophage T7 RNA polymerase
   2876..3685    +  CDS            KanR: aminoglycoside phosphotransferase; aph(3')-Ia; confers resistance to kanamycin in bacteria or G418 (Geneticin®) in eukaryotes
   3832..4420    +  rep_origin     ori: high-copy-number ColE1/pMB1/pBR322/pUC origin of replication
