[The description below was written by a language model from this plasmid's Addgene catalogue record and pLannotate feature annotations shown in this document.]
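Description:
pDONR221-SLCO2A1_STOP is a Gateway entry clone built on the pDONR221 backbone and carries a codon-optimized open reading frame for human SLCO2A1 (also known as PGT, OATP2A1, SLC21A2 or MATR1). This solute carrier family transporter takes up prostaglandins such as PGD2, PGE1, PGE2 and PGF2α across the cell membrane, which contributes to their clearance and to signal termination. The sequenced plasmid is about 4.5 kb. It is maintained in E. coli through a high-copy ColE1/pUC-type origin and selected with kanamycin via an aminoglycoside phosphotransferase (KanR) gene.

The roughly 1.9 kb ORF lies between attL1 and attL2 sites, so an LR Clonase reaction can move it directionally into any attR-containing destination vector. The repository lists the vector type as mammalian expression, but the feature table shows no eukaryotic promoter or polyadenylation signal driving the insert. Expression therefore depends on the destination vector chosen. Upstream of attL1, the rrnB T1 and T2 terminators insulate the cassette from read-through transcription in bacteria. A T7 promoter sits just beyond attL2 and points back toward the insert. The short lacI and lacZα fragments annotated near the terminators appear to be backbone remnants rather than functional genes.

This version keeps a STOP codon at the end of the ORF, which suits expression of the untagged protein or N-terminal fusions supplied by the destination vector. A companion clone without the stop codon exists for C-terminal tagging. The plasmid belongs to a consortium collection of SLC transporter clones made to support functional study and drug discovery.
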