Addgene plasmid #161115: pDONR221-SLCO2A1_STOP
Purpose: Gateway entry clone with codon-optimized ORF sequence for subcloning into custom expression vectors. Contains a STOP codon at the end of the codon-optimized ORF sequence.
Depositing lab: RESOLUTE Consortium & Giulio Superti-Furga. Depositing organization: CeMM Research Center for Molecular Medicine. Publication: The RESOLUTE consortium: unlocking SLC transporters for drug discovery. Superti-Furga G, Lackner D, Wiedmer T, Ingles-Prieto A, Barbosa B, Girardi E, Goldmann U, Gurtl B, Klavins K, Klimek C, Lindinger S, Lineiro-Retes E, Muller AC, Onstein S, Redinger G, Reil D, Sedlyarov V, Wolf G, Crawford M, Everley R, ... Steppan CM. Nat Rev Drug Discov. 2020 Jul;19(7):429-430. doi: 10.1038/d41573-020-00056-6. PubMed 32265506.
Backbone
  Vector backbone: pDONR221
  Backbone manufacturer: ThermoFisher Scientific
  Backbone size w/o insert (bp): 2550
  Vector type: Mammalian Expression
Growth in bacteria
  Bacterial resistance: Kanamycin, 50 μg/mL
  Growth temperature: 37°C
  Growth strain: NEB Stable
  Copy number: High Copy
Gene/Insert
  Gene/Insert name: SLCO2A1 (alt name: PGT, OATP2A1, SLC21A2, MATR1)
  Species: H. sapiens (human)
  Insert size (bp): 1932
  Entrez Gene: SLCO2A1 (a.k.a. MATR1, OATP2A1, PGT, PHOAR2, SLC21A2)
  Cloning method: Gateway Cloning
  Sequencing primers: 5′ M13-fwd; 3′ M13-rev
Terms and licenses: Academic/Nonprofit Terms; Industry Terms
Depositor comments: This plasmid contains a STOP codon at the end of the codon-optimized ORF. For the version of this plasmid that does not contain a STOP codon, please see Addgene plasmid 131949 For more information on the full Resolute plasmid collection, please see www.addgene.org/depositor-collections/re-solute/. Please provide your feedback on this plasmid to the RESOLUTE consortium by filling out their RESOLUTE repository feedback form: https://forms.office.com/Pages/ResponsePage.aspx?id=0e05yklzmkS7rjFGQL4N7z4feCLQvEJAmVcOCM_u885UN1JJRko0Ukg4TVQwNTZLOUxPQVJWT1NHUCQlQCN0PWcu
How to cite: pDONR221-SLCO2A1_STOP was a gift from RESOLUTE Consortium & Giulio Superti-Furga (Addgene plasmid # 161115 ; http://n2t.net/addgene:161115 ; RRID:Addgene_161115)
