>Addgene plasmid #161115 | pDONR221-SLCO2A1_STOP | depositor partial sequence | sequence record 312165 | Codon-optimized ORF of SLCO2A1
[1929 nt withheld, positions 1-1929]
TAA
